>Addgene plasmid #188028 | GBH-2aG4-insGFP.1 | addgene full sequence | sequence record 381113 | Addgene NGS Result
TTTAAATGGTACCGAGCAGAGGTGTAAAAAGTACTCAAAAATTTTACTCAAGTGAAAGTACAAGTACTTA
GGGAAAATTTTACTCAATTAAAAGTAAAAGTATCTGGCTAGAATCTTACTTGAGTAAAAGTAAAAAAGTA
CTCCATTAAAATTGTACTTGAGTATTAAGGAAGTAAAAGTAAAAGCAAGAAAGAAAACTAGAGTGGTCTC
CCTTTAGTGAGGGTCAATTGATGGGAGGCGTTCGGGCCACAGCGGACACGCAGGTGCGCAACGCAATTAA
TGTGAGTTAGCTCACTCATTAGGCACCCCAGGCTTTACACTTTATGCTTCCGGCTCGTATGTTGTGTGGA
ATTGTGAGCGGATAACAATTTCACACAGGAAACAGCTATGACCATGATTACGCCAAGCGCGCAATTAACC
CTCACTAAAGGGAACAAAAGCTGGAGGACCTCGAGGGGGGGCCCGGTACCCAATTCGCCCTATAGTGAGT
CGTATTACGCGCGCTCACTGGCCGTCGTTTTACAACGTCGTGACTGGGAAAACCCTGGCGTTACCCAACT
TAATCGCCTTGCAGCACATCCCCCTTTCGCCAGCTGGCGTAATAGCGAAGAGGCCCGCACCGATCGCCCT
TCCCAACAGTTGCGCAGCCTGAATGGCGAATGGACCTGCCACACTTCCTTGCTAGACAATGGGCCCATAA
CTTTAAATAATGCCAATTATTTAAAGTTACTATCATAACTTCGTATAGCATACATTATACGAAGTTATAC
CTAGGCTTACCACCCACTAGCGGTCAGACTGCAGATTGCAGCACGAAACAGGAAGCTGACTCCACATGGT
CACATGCTCACTGAAGTGTTGACTTCCCTGACAGCTGTGCACTTTCTAAACCGGTTTTCTCATTCATTTA
CAGTTCAGCCGGAATTCACCCGGGTACCGGAAGGTGCCACGAACTTCTCTCTGTTAAAGCAAGCAGGAGA
CGTGGAAGAAAACCCCGGTCCTACGTACCAGAAGCTACTGTCTTCTATCGAACAAGCATGCGATATTTGC
CGACTTAAAAAGCTCAAGTGCTCCAAAGAAAAACCGAAGTGCGCCAAGTGTCTGAAGAACAACTGGGAGT
GTCGCTACTCTCCCAAAACCAAAAGGTCTCCGCTGACTAGGGCACATCTGACAGAAGTGGAATCAAGGCT
AGAAAGACTGGAACAGCTATTTCTACTGATTTTTCCTCGAGAAGACCTTGACATGATTTTGAAAATGGAT
TCTTTACAGGATATAAAAGCATTGTTAACAGGATTATTTGTACAAGATAATGTGAATAAAGATGCCGTCA
CAGATAGATTGGCTTCAGTGGAGACTGATATGCCTCTAACATTGAGACAGCATAGAATAAGTGCGACATC
ATCATCGGAAGAGAGTAGTAACAAAGGTCAAAGACAGTTGACTGTATCGTCGAGGTCGACCCCGGGAATA
CAGATCTCTCGAGCCGCCCCCCCGACCGATGTCAGCCTGGGGGACGAGCTCCACTTAGACGGCGAGGACG
TGGCGATGGCGCATGCCGACGCGCTAGACGATTTCGATCTGGACATGTTGGGGGACGGGGATTCCCCGGG
TCCGGGATTTACCCCCCACGACTCCGCCCCCTACGGCGCTCTGGATATGTAACTAGTAATTAAGTCTCAG
CCACCGTTAACTGAACATGTCAAAACCTGTGGAGACTGTTGAGATTTGATGTTCTGAAAAGATAAAGCCT
ATAAATAAAATGTTGCCCAAATTTCCTGCCTGATGTTTTTCTTTGTCTTTGCTACATGGCTTTGCTGCTC
GGATCGGCTCACTCTGTGTATGCCACGTTCACTTTGTACTCTCCTTCTCACGGTAGGTTTATTATTTTTA
GATGTGCAGTTAGTTTCTGTGAAATAACACACCACACACTGATATTGTCTGTGCATTGACTTGGTGAGTG
CACATTGTTTTTGATCTTGACATATTTATATTTGATTGATCAGGTGAACTGTGTGAATCTAAAGTGCTCC
ATACAGATGTTCTGCATTGAAAATATTCTCATTTTATTAGTGGAAGTGAGTGTATGCCACATCCAATCAA
TTTCAGCAAACACCCCAGTATGATTTAATGCAAAAAAATGAAGGTATCAAACACGCATTACTACTTTGCA
GTTAAATATTTAACATTTATTCCAACACGAAAAAAAGCAGTAAATAACACTTTGACAAACACGTCAGGAC
ATCTTATTTTTGTCACCCTCACAGGCAATTTAGTATAATATATTATATATATATATATATCATATAATAA
TATTCAGTATAATATATATATATATATCATATTATAATATTCAGTATAATATAAAACACAAACACATATA
TGTATAATATAATATAACATTTTTATTTATTGAGATGCCTCTATGGACCGTGTTATAAGAAGTAAAGATC
AGGAGAAGTAAACATGAAGTGTAATTATGAATACTGATGTTAAATTAAGCTATGATGAGTTTTCACTGTT
AATTTACCATCTCAATTAAATGTTGATGCCTCCATGACCAAGTTAAGCAGATGAGACTGAGGACAACTGT
AGAAGACAAGATGTTCACTTTGCTGAATATAGCTGGCTTGACAGTTATCTATGACTCTATAAATATATAT
ATATTTTTTTTTTTATAAAATGATTTATTTATAACTATATATCCATTTCTCAGACAGGTGCTTCATATCC
CTCACTCCCGTAGCTGTCCATGCTGGATCTGTCCCCGTTGTTTTTAAAAAGCTAAATAAGTTATTAACAT
GACTGCATCCAGCGAGCCAAACCTGTCTGGTGTACAGCTACCAGAGAAGCCATATGGGCGCACAAAATGA
TCTAATAGTATACTATAAAATCTTTCAAAATCCAGGCCACTACCCTATGACTAAAACCACACATATTAGG
TTTTAAAAAAAAGTCACAATGAAGACGTCACAAACGTTCCTGAAGACTAATGACTCGTCTAACCCCATCT
TACCTTCTGCTGTTTCACTCAAAGAAAAGCCACCAGCTGTCTCTGTGATCTGCTCATTCTGTGTAAACTT
GTGTTCTCAACAATTAACAATTAACCAAAAGCCTCTGGAGCTGCGTGAGCATCACGATGTGTTTGTCTTC
TGTGAGCGTGGCAGTGTCCACGAAGTCAATGTGAATTGGTTGGCCAAACACAGCTAATGTGGCATGTGTG
ATTGGACAGCCACTTAAAAGTGTTAAAGTGTGTTTACGCACAGGATTGGTTTTCCGCTGAATCAGGCAAA
ACCAGCAGAACCGATCTAAACTCGAGTATAAAAGTGAGTAGGAGATGCTATTCGTCCCAAAACATCTCCA
CCACCATATCCACCATTCCTCGCCTCTGCTTCGAGAACAGGTGAGTGTCGAGCGGGATGGTAAATCTACA
GAGAATGCGGAGTGTAGCTTGTGTACATGTTTTTGATTAACAGAGATTGTATGTGTGTGTTTGTGTCAGT
GTGGAATTCCTCGAGACCATGAGCGGAGGTGAGGAGCTGTTCGCCGGCATCGTGCCCGTGCTGATCGAGC
TGGACGGCGACGTGCACGGCCACAAGTTCAGCGTGCGCGGCGAGGGCGAGGGCGACGCCGACTACGGCAA
GCTGGAGATCAAGTTCATCTGCACCACCGGCAAGCTGCCCGTGCCCTGGCCCACCCTGGTGACCACCCTC
TGCTACGGCATCCAGTGCTTCGCCCGCTACCCCGAGCACATGAAGATGAACGACTTCTTCAAGAGCGCCA
TGCCCGAGGGCTACATCCAGGAGCGCACCATCCAGTTCCAGGACGACGGCAAGTACAAGACCCGCGGCGA
GGTGAAGTTCGAGGGCGACACCCTGGTGAACCGCATCGAGCTGAAGGGCAAGGACTTCAAGGAGGACGGC
AACATCCTGGGCCACAAGCTGGAGTACAGCTTCAACAGCCACAACGTGTACATCCGCCCCGACAAGGCCA
ACAACGGCCTGGAGGCTAACTTCAAGACCCGCCACAACATCGAGGGCGGCGGCGTGCAGCTGGCCGACCA
CTACCAGACCAACGTGCCCCTGGGCGACGGCCCCGTGCTGATCCCCATCAACCACTACCTGAGCACTCAG
ACCAAGATCAGCAAGGACCGCAACGAGGCCCGCGACCACATGGTGCTCCTGGAGTCCTTCAGCGCCTGCT
GCCACACCCACGGCATGGACGAGCTGTATAGGTAATAGATCTGTGCCTTCTAGTTGCCAGCCATCTGTTG
TTTGCCCCTCCCCCGTGCCTTCCTTGACCCTGGAAGGTGCCACTCCCACTGTCCTTTCCTAATAAAATGA
GGAAATTGCATCGCATTGTCTGAGTAGGTGTCATTCTATTCTGGGGGGTGGGGTGGGGCAGGACAGCAAG
GGGGAGGATTGGGAAGACAATAGCAGGCATGCTGGGGATGCGGTGGGCTCTATGGCTTCTGAGGCGGAAA
GAACCAAAGGGCGAATTAATTCATTGATGAGTTTGGACAAACCACAACTAGAATGCAGTGAAAAAAATGC
TTTATTTGTGAAATTTGTGATGCTATTGCTTTATTTGTAACCATTATAAGCTGCAATAAACAAGTTAACA
ACAACAATTGCATTCATTTTATGTTTCAGGTTCAGGGGGAGGTGTGGGAGGTTTTTTAAAGCAAGTAAAA
CCTCTACAAATGTGGTCATTGATGAGTTTGGACAAACCACAACTAGAATGCAGTGAAAAAAATGCTTTAT
TTGTGAAATTTGTGATGCTATTGCTTTATTTGTAACCATTATAAGCTGCAATAAACAAGTTAACAACAAC
AATTGCATTCATTTTATGTTTCAGGTTCAGGGGGAGGTGTGGGAGGTTTTTTAAAGCAAGTAAAACCTCT
ACAAATGTGGTCATTCAGATCAATTAACCCTCACCCGGGCTAGCGATGCATGGGAGCTCAAGACGTCTGA
TAACTTCGTATAGCATACATTATACGAAGTTATCTACCTAACTTTAAATAATGCCAATTATTTAAAGTTA
CTTCCGCGCCCGGGGAGCCCAAGGGCACGCCCTGGCACCTGACGTACGTTGTCTAGCAAGGAAGTGAAGA
GCTATCCGGATATATATGTATGTTATCATAACTGTACTGGCTATGTCAGGTGGTAATGACTGTAACGTTA
CGTTACTCGTTGTAGGCACGACATTGAATATGCTCTTCTCCGCTGTGGCCCGAACGCCTCCCGCTAGCGA
TGGGATCTAATACGACTCACTATAGGGAGACCAAGGGAAAATAGAATGAAGTGATCTCCAAAAAATAAGT
ACTTTTTGACTGTAAATAAAATTGTAAGGAGTAAAAAGTACTTTTTTTTCTAAAAAAATGTAATTAAGTA
AAAGTAAAAGTATTGATTTTTAATTGTACTCAAGTAAAGTAAAAATCCCCAAAAATAATACTTAAGTACA
GTAATCAAGTAAAATTACTCAAGTACTTTACACCTCTGGGATCCAGCTGCATCATGAACAATAAAACTGT
CTGCTTACATAAACAGTAATACAAGGGGTGTTATGAGCCATATTCAACGGGAAACGTCGAGGCCGCGATT
AAATTCCAACATGGATGCTGATTTATATGGGTATAAATGGGCTCGCGATAATGTCGGGCAATCAGGTGCG
ACAATCTATCGCTTGTATGGGAAGCCCGATGCGCCAGAGTTGTTTCTGAAACATGGCAAAGGTAGCGTTG
CCAATGATGTTACAGATGAGATGGTCAGACTAAACTGGCTGACGGAATTTATGCCTCTTCCGACCATCAA
GCATTTTATCCGTACTCCTGATGATGCATGGTTACTCACCACTGCGATCCCCGGAAAAACAGCATTCCAG
GTATTAGAAGAATATCCTGATTCAGGTGAAAATATTGTTGATGCGCTGGCAGTGTTCCTGCGCCGGTTGC
ATTCGATTCCTGTTTGTAATTGTCCTTTTAACAGCGATCGCGTATTTCGTCTCGCTCAGGCGCAATCACG
AATGAATAACGGTTTGGTTGATGCGAGTGATTTTGATGACGAGCGTAATGGCTGGCCTGTTGAACAAGTC
TGGAAAGAAATGCATAAACTTTTGCCATTCTCACCGGATTCAGTCGTCACTCATGGTGATTTCTCACTTG
ATAACCTTATTTTTGACGAGGGGAAATTAATAGGTTGTATTGATGTTGGACGAGTCGGAATCGCAGACCG
ATACCAGGATCTTGCCATCCTATGGAACTGCCTCGGTGAGTTTTCTCCTTCATTACAGAAACGGCTTTTT
CAAAAATATGGTATTGATAATCCTGATATGAATAAATTGCAGTTTCATTTGATGCTCGATGAGTTTTTCT
AATCAGAATTGGTTAATTGGTTGTAACACTGGCAAAAAGGATCTAGGTGAAGATCCTTTTTGATAATCTC
ATGACCAAAATCCCTTAACGTGAGTTTTCGTTCCACTGAGCGTCAGACCCCGTAGAAAAGATCAAAGGAT
CTTCTTGAGATCCTTTTTTTCTGCGCGTAATCTGCTGCTTGCAAACAAAAAAACCACCGCTACCAGCGGT
GGTTTGTTTGCCGGATCAAGAGCTACCAACTCTTTTTCCGAAGGTAACTGGCTTCAGCAGAGCGCAGATA
CCAAATACTGTTCTTCTAGTGTAGCCGTAGTTAGGCCACCACTTCAAGAACTCTGTAGCACCGCCTACAT
ACCTCGCTCTGCTAATCCTGTTACCAGTGGCTGCTGCCAGTGGCGATAAGTCGTGTCTTACCGGGTTGGA
CTCAAGACGATAGTTACCGGATAAGGCGCAGCGGTCGGGCTGAACGGGGGGTTCGTGCACACAGCCCAGC
TTGGAGCGAACGACCTACACCGAACTGAGATACCTACAGCGTGAGCTATGAGAAAGCGCCACGGTTCCCG
AAGGGAGAAAGGCGGACAGGTATCCGGTAAGCGGCAGGGTCGGAACAGGAGAGCGCACGAGGGAGCTTCC
AGGGGGAAACGCCTGGTATCTTTATAGTCCTGTCGGGTTTCGCCACCTCTGACTTGAGCGTCGATTTTTG
TGATGCTCGTCAGGGGGGCGGAGCCTATGGAAAAACGCCAGCAACGCGGCCTTTTTACGGTTCCTGGCCT
TTTGCTGGCCTTTTGCTCACATGTTCTTTCCTGCGTTATCCCCTGATTCTGTGGATAACCGTATTACCGC
CTTTGAGTGAGCTGATACCGCTCGCCGCAGCCGAACGACCGAGCGCAGCGAGTCAGTGAGCGAGGAAGCG
GAACAGA
Features (pLannotate 1.2.2; 25 found; start..end, strand, type, name):
    203..221     -  promoter       T7 Φ3.8 promoter (fragment): weak promoter for bacteriophage T7 RNA polymerase
    278..299     +  protein_bind   CAP binding site: CAP binding activates transcription in the presence of cAMP. E. coli catabolite activator protein
    314..344     +  promoter       lac promoter: promoter for the E. coli lac operon
    352..368     +  protein_bind   lac operator: The lac repressor binds to the lac operator to inhibit transcription in E. coli. This inhibition can be relieved by adding lactose or isopropyl-β-D-thiogalactopyranoside (IPTG). lac repressor encoded by lacI
    413..431     +  promoter       T3 promoter: promoter for bacteriophage T3 RNA polymerase
    447..470     +  misc_feature   MCS (fragment): pBluescript multiple cloning site
    479..497     -  promoter       T7 promoter: promoter for bacteriophage T7 RNA polymerase
    505..660     +  CDS            lacZα (fragment): LacZα fragment of β-galactosidase; lacZ fragment
    735..768     +  protein_bind   loxP: Cre-mediated recombination occurs in the 8-bp core sequence (GCATACAT). Cre recombinase
    946..1002    +  CDS            P2A: 2A peptide from porcine teschovirus-1 polyprotein Eukaryotic ribosomes fail to insert a peptide bond between the Gly and Pro residues, yielding separate polypeptides.
   1011..1449    +  CDS            GAL4 DNA binding domain (fragment): DNA binding domain of the GAL4 transcriptional activator; Saccharomyces cerevisiae GAL4 (truncated)
   1486..1659    +  CDS            VP16 AD (fragment): transcriptional activation domain of herpes simplex virus protein VP16 (Triezenberg et al., 1988; Cousens et al., 1989); UL48
   2321..2337    +  promoter       LEU2 promoter (fragment): S. cerevisiae LEU2
   3519..4232    +  CDS            TagGFP2: TagGFP2 is a basic (constitutively fluorescent) green fluorescent protein published in 2008, derived from Aequorea macrodactyla. It is reported to be a very rapidly-maturing monomer with low acid sensitivity.
   4241..4465    +  polyA_signal   bGH poly(A) signal: bovine growth hormone polyadenylation signal
   4469..4486    +  promoter       SV40 promoter (fragment): SV40 enhancer and early promoter
   4535..4616    -  polyA_signal   SV40 poly(A) signal: SV40 polyadenylation signal
   4639..4706    -  CDS            large T antigen (fragment): large T antigen from SV40 (simian virus 40)
   4740..4821    -  polyA_signal   SV40 poly(A) signal: SV40 polyadenylation signal
   4844..4911    -  CDS            large T antigen (fragment): large T antigen from SV40 (simian virus 40)
   4970..5003    +  protein_bind   loxP: Cre-mediated recombination occurs in the 8-bp core sequence (GCATACAT). Cre recombinase
   5045..5078    -  protein_bind   attB: minimal attB site for the φC31 integrase (Groth et al., 2000) phage φC31 integrase
   5258..5276    +  promoter       T7 promoter: promoter for bacteriophage T7 RNA polymerase
   5563..6372    +  CDS            KanR: aminoglycoside phosphotransferase; aph(3')-Ia; confers resistance to kanamycin in bacteria or G418 (Geneticin®) in eukaryotes
   6515..7103    +  rep_origin     ori: high-copy-number ColE1/pMB1/pBR322/pUC origin of replication
