[The description below was written by a language model from this plasmid's Addgene catalogue record and pLannotate feature annotations shown in this document.]
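Description:
GBH-2aG4-insGFP.1 is a zebrafish-optimized cloning vector built on the pKTol2-SE backbone and intended for conditional, intronic, targeted integration of a gene-breaking cassette. It is propagated in E. coli as a high-copy plasmid, with a ColE1/pUC-type origin and a kanamycin resistance gene (aph(3')-Ia). It is supplied as an empty targeting scaffold. A user clones a 5' homology domain through the BfuAI site and a 3' homology domain through the BspQI site, so that the cassette can be directed to a chosen locus. The annotated lac promoter/operator and lacZα fragment, along with T3 and T7 promoters, lie upstream of the cassette and appear to be residual pBluescript-type cloning sequences.

The payload is flanked by two loxP sites in the same orientation, which is consistent with Cre-mediated excision providing the conditional behaviour described in the record. Within this interval, a P2A peptide precedes a Gal4 DNA-binding domain fused to the VP16 activation domain. This protein trap has no promoter of its own. Once integrated into an intron, it is expressed from the endogenous promoter of the trapped gene, and the 2A sequence releases Gal4-VP16 from the truncated host protein, where it could drive UAS-linked reporters or effectors. Downstream is a secondary marker in which the insulin promoter, named in the catalogue but not annotated in the feature table, drives TagGFP2 with a bGH polyadenylation signal, giving a screenable green signal for identifying carriers. Two SV40 poly(A) signals lie in reverse orientation near the 3' loxP site, and a φC31 attB site sits just outside it. The record does not explain the role of either. A splice acceptor is not annotated, and several short hits, such as the LEU2 and SV40 promoter fragments, are probably incidental matches.
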