Addgene plasmid #188028: GBH-2aG4-insGFP.1
Purpose: Cloning vector for conditional, intronic, targeted integration of a genebreak cassette optimized for zebrafish
Depositing lab: Karl Clark. Depositing organization: Mayo Foundation for Medical Education and Research.
Backbone
  Vector backbone: pKTol2-SE
  Backbone manufacturer: K.Clark
  Backbone size w/o insert (bp): 7200
  Vector type: Targetable insertional mutagen and reporter system
Growth in bacteria
  Bacterial resistance: Kanamycin, 50 μg/mL
  Growth temperature: 37°C
  Growth strain: DH5alpha
  Copy number: High Copy
Gene/Insert
  Gene/Insert name: Targeted 2aGal4VP16 protein trap; secondary marker insulin GFP
  Species: D. rerio (zebrafish)
  Promoter: Endogenuous Promoter; insulin promotor
  Cloning method: Restriction Enzyme; 5′ cloning site BfuaI (unknown if destroyed); 3′ cloning site BspQI (unknown if destroyed)
  Sequencing primers: 5′ SEQ-pk-F1: TGTATTACTGTTTATGTAAGCAGACA; 3′ SEQ-pk-R1: AGCGAGTCAGTGAGCGA
Terms and licenses: Academic/Nonprofit Terms; Industry Terms: Not Available to Industry
Depositor comments: This plasmid is designed to have homology domains cloned into the 5' end and 3' end. Bfuai is used to clone in the 5' homology domain, while BspQi is used to clone in the 3' homology domain.
How to cite: GBH-2aG4-insGFP.1 was a gift from Karl Clark (Addgene plasmid # 188028 ; http://n2t.net/addgene:188028 ; RRID:Addgene_188028)
